Addgene plasmid #225937: 10_T7-SP-CD8tm-mScarlet3
Purpose: In vitro synthesis of mRNA for fluorescent protein mScarlet3 tagged with a signal peptide and the CD8 transmembrane domain
Depositing lab: Michalis Averof. Depositing organization: Institut de Genomique Fonctionnelle de Lyon (IGFL). Publication: Targeting the cell membrane in established and emerging model organisms. Karapidaki I, Handberg-Thorsager M, Momose T, Yasuo H, Genikhovich G, Assaf S, Deleau C, Pang Y, Pavlich C, Lohmann B, Rusciano ML, Stranges M, Mathieu J, Zilliox M, Ustyantsev K, Salmon B, Laplace-Builhe B, Koenig M, Colgren JJ, Arnone MI, Berezikov E, Brunet T, Bucher G, Burkhardt P, Dickinson DJ, Houliston E, Huisken J, Leclere L, Averof M. bioRxiv [Preprint]. 2025 Nov 29:2024.11.12.623055. doi: 10.1101/2024.11.12.623055. PubMed 41279658.
Backbone
  Vector backbone: pTwist
  Backbone manufacturer: Twist Bioscience
  Total vector size (bp): 4060
  Vector type: In vitro transcription
Growth in bacteria
  Bacterial resistance: Ampicillin, 100 μg/mL
  Growth temperature: 37°C
  Growth strain: DH5alpha
  Copy number: High Copy
Gene/Insert
  Gene/Insert name: SP-CD8tm-mScarlet3
  Species: Synthetic
  Insert size (bp): 1839
  Promoter: T7
  Cloning method: Gene Synthesis
  Sequencing primers: 5′ n/a
Terms and licenses: Academic/Nonprofit Terms; Industry Terms: Not Available to Industry
Depositor comments: Please visit https://doi.org/10.1101/2024.11.12.623055 for bioRxiv preprint.
How to cite: 10_T7-SP-CD8tm-mScarlet3 was a gift from Michalis Averof (Addgene plasmid # 225937 ; http://n2t.net/addgene:225937 ; RRID:Addgene_225937)
