[The description below was written by a language model from this plasmid's Addgene catalogue record and pLannotate feature annotations shown in this document.]
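Description:
10_T7-SP-CD8tm-mScarlet3 is a 4,060 bp in vitro transcription template built by gene synthesis in a Twist Bioscience pTwist backbone. It is maintained in E. coli as a high-copy plasmid through a ColE1/pUC-type origin and is selected with ampicillin through the β-lactamase gene and its own promoter. The annotation also picks up a short lacZα remnant and an attB1-like Gateway site in the backbone. These appear to be vector remnants and are not part of the payload.

The synthetic insert (1,839 bp according to the record) sits downstream of a T7 promoter, so bacteriophage T7 RNA polymerase can transcribe it in vitro into mRNA. Immediately after the promoter, the automated annotation finds a fragment matching the Drosophila hsp70Bb promoter region. The record does not explain its role, though given its position it may act as a 5′ leader in the transcript. The coding region starts with a segment matching the N-terminus of Drosophila Wingless, which probably supplies the signal peptide ("SP") named in the construct. A fragment of the mouse CD8 alpha chain follows and provides the transmembrane domain. Next comes a red fluorescent protein that the annotation tool matches to an mScarlet-I derivative but that the depositor identifies as mScarlet3. About 1 kb between the end of the fluorescent protein and the origin carries no annotated features, and the record does not state what it contains.

The encoded fusion should enter the secretory pathway and anchor in membranes through the CD8 segment. The associated publication concerns labelling the cell membrane in established and emerging model organisms using synthesized mRNA.
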