Features (pLannotate 1.2.2; 10 found; start..end, strand, type, name):
    136..240     -  promoter       AmpR promoter: bla
    327..370     -  CDS            lacZα (fragment): LacZα fragment of β-galactosidase; lacZ fragment
    423..441     +  promoter       T7 promoter: promoter for bacteriophage T7 RNA polymerase
    451..562     +  promoter       hsp70 promoter (fragment): Drosophila melanogaster hsp70Bb promoter
    575..688     +  CDS            wg (fragment): WNTG_DROME - Experimental evidence at protein level: Swiss-Prot protein existence level 1. Binds as a ligand to a family of frizzled seven-transmembrane receptors and acts through a cascade of genes on the nucleus. Segment polarity protein. May be a growth factor. Acts on neighboring cells to regulate at least one gene, the homeobox segmentation gene engrailed. Wg signal represses arm phosphorylation. Wg signaling operates by inactivating the sgg repression of engrailed autoactivation. Wg and Wnt2 have a role in the developing trachea and together are responsible for all dorsal trunk formation
    692..805     +  CDS            mCD8 (fragment): mouse lymphocyte antigen CD8 alpha chain
    827..1494    +  CDS            mScarlet-2I (fragment): mScarlet-I derivative in which the N- and C-termini have been modified to reduce cytotoxicity (Valbuena et al., 2020) preserves the original mammalian codon optimization
   2506..3094    -  rep_origin     ori: high-copy-number ColE1/pMB1/pBR322/pUC origin of replication
   3211..3235    -  protein_bind   attB1: mutant version of attB; recombination site for the Gateway® BP reaction BP Clonase™
   3335..135     -  CDS            AmpR (across the origin): β-lactamase; bla; confers resistance to ampicillin, carbenicillin, and related antibiotics
>Addgene plasmid #225937 | 10_T7-SP-CD8tm-mScarlet3 | addgene full sequence | sequence record 448049 | Addgene NGS Result
GATGTAACCCACTCGTGCACCCAACTGATCTTCAGCATCTTTTACTTTCACCAGCGTTTCTGGGTGAGCA
AAAACAGGAAGGCAAAATGCCGCAAAAAAGGGAATAAGGGCGACACGGAAATGTTGAATACTCATACTCT
TCCTTTTTCAATATTATTGAAGCATTTATCAGGGTTATTGTCTCATGAGCGGATACATATTTGAATGTAT
TTAGAAAAATAAACAAATAGGGGTTCCGCGCACATTTCCCCGAAAAGTGCCAGATACCTGAAACAAAACC
CATCGTACGGCCAAGGAAGTCTCCAATAACTGTGATCCACCACAAGCGCCAGGGTTTTCCCAGTCACGAC
GTTGTAAAACGACGGCCAGTCATGCATAATCCGCACGCATCTGGAATAAGGAAGTGCCATTCCGCCTGAC
CTTAATACGACTCACTATAGGGCGAATTGGGTAAAGTGCAAGTTAAAGTGAATCAATTAAAAGTAACCAG
CAACCAAGTAAATCAACTGCAACTACTGAAATCTGCCAAGAAGTAATTATTGAATACAAGAAGAGAACTC
TGGGCGCCACAACCATGGATATCAGCTATATCTTCGTCATCTGCCTGATGGCCCTGTGCAGCGGCGGCAG
CAGTCTCAGCCAAGTCGAGGGCAAACAGAAATCCGGAAGGGGCCGGGGCTCCATGTGGGGCAAGGGGACC
GGATTGGACTTCGCCTGTGATATCTACATCTGGGCACCCTTGGCCGGCATCTGCGTGGCCCTTCTGCTGT
CCTTGATCATCACTCTCATCTGCTACCACAGCCGCACGGGCCGCGGTGGTGGCGGAGATAGCACCGAGGC
AGTGATCAAGGAGTTCATGCGGTTCAAGGTGCACATGGAGGGCTCCATGAACGGCCACGAGTTCGAGATC
GAGGGCGAGGGCGAGGGCCGCCCCTACGAGGGCACCCAGACCGCCAAGCTGAGGGTGACCAAGGGTGGCC
CCCTGCCCTTCTCCTGGGACATCCTGTCCCCTCAGTTCATGTACGGCTCCAGGGCCTTCACGAAGCACCC
CGCCGACATCCCCGACTACTGGAAGCAGTCCTTCCCCGAGGGCTTCAAGTGGGAGCGCGTGATGAACTTC
GAGGACGGCGGCGCTGTGTCCGTGGCCCAGGACACCTCCCTGGAGGACGGCACCCTGATCTACAAGGTGA
AGCTCCGCGGCACCAACTTCCCTCCTGACGGCCCCGTAATGCAGAAGAAGACAATGGGCTGGGAAGCATC
CACCGAGCGGTTGTACCCCGAGGACGTCGTGCTGAAGGGCGACATTAAGATGGCCCTGCGCCTGAAGGAC
GGCGGTCGCTACCTGGCGGACTTCAAGACCACCTACAGGGCCAAGAAGCCCGTGCAGATGCCCGGCGCTT
TCAACATCGACCGCAAGTTGGACATCACATCCCACAACGAGGACTACACCGTGGTGGAACAGTACGAACG
CTCCGTGGCCCGCCACTCCACCGGCGGCTCCGGTGGCTCCTAAGCGATCGCTATCGATGTTATAAGTTCT
GAACCGAGAAAGAGGGGAGAATGTAGAGCCGATAGCTGCCCAATACTGCCACGCCCCCAGCAGCCCAGGC
ATGGAAAATAATACAGAGAAAATCCACACTTATTAGGTGCTACTGTAATTTTTTTTAAATCGCTTAAAAT
TATTCGGCGTTTGCCTAGTGCAAGGCCCATTTATGGACAATTGTTTGCCAAACTCAAAGTTTGCCGGTCG
GAGGAAAAGTTACAACGCCAAAATGTGTTGAAAAATGCAAAAGAAATTATTAAAAACATTAAAAAATTAT
TAAATAATCTATGTAATTCTTGAATGTAAACTCTGTGTAAATACTAAAAATGAAAAACAAAATGGAAAGC
GTAGATGGAGAACAGTTGAATCGTTATATATTTAAATTAATATTGCATTTATTTCCAAATTACAGTGGGA
GAAGCGCTGACCGACTTCTTGCAGTGTACTCTCGAAATAAAACCCCTGTCTGTACCACGTAAAACCCCTA
CTAAAAATTAGTCTCGCCCGCTGCTCACAGTTAGTTTAGTTCAATTATACGCTACTGTTTAATTTATTAA
CTGTACTTATTAATGCGCGTCATGAATAATGATTGACTGTCCCTTATTTTTTTTTTTTGCTAATTTCTGT
ATTAAATTTAATGATTTACCATAAAAATATAAATAAAAATGACGGTCGAGTTGTAAAATTAATAAAAAAA
AAAAACGAATGCTGCGGCCGCAGGCTAGGTGGAGGCTCAGTGATGATAAGTCTGCGATGGTGGATGCATG
TGTCATGGTCATAGCTGTTTCCTGTGTGAAATTGTTATCCGCTCAGAGGGCACAATCCTATTCCGCGCTA
TCCGACAATCTCCAAGACATTAGGTGGAGTTCAGTTCGGCGTATGGCATATGTCGCTGGAAAGAACATGT
GAGCAAAAGGCCAGCAAAAGGCCAGGAACCGTAAAAAGGCCGCGTTGCTGGCGTTTTTCCATAGGCTCCG
CCCCCCTGACGAGCATCACAAAAATCGACGCTCAAGTCAGAGGTGGCGAAACCCGACAGGACTATAAAGA
TACCAGGCGTTTCCCCCTGGAAGCTCCCTCGTGCGCTCTCCTGTTCCGACCCTGCCGCTTACCGGATACC
TGTCCGCCTTTCTCCCTTCGGGAAGCGTGGCGCTTTCTCATAGCTCACGCTGTAGGTATCTCAGTTCGGT
GTAGGTCGTTCGCTCCAAGCTGGGCTGTGTGCACGAACCCCCCGTTCAGCCCGACCGCTGCGCCTTATCC
GGTAACTATCGTCTTGAGTCCAACCCGGTAAGACACGACTTATCGCCACTGGCAGCAGCCACTGGTAACA
GGATTAGCAGAGCGAGGTATGTAGGCGGTGCTACAGAGTTCTTGAAGTGGTGGCCTAACTACGGCTACAC
TAGAAGAACAGTATTTGGTATCTGCGCTCTGCTGAAGCCAGTTACCTTCGGAAAAAGAGTTGGTAGCTCT
TGATCCGGCAAACAAACCACCGCTGGTAGCGGTGGTTTTTTTGTTTGCAAGCAGCAGATTACGCGCAGAA
AAAAAGGATCTCAAGAAGATCCTTTGATCTTTTCTACGGGGTCTGACGCTCTATTCAACAAAGCCGCCGT
CCCGTCAAGTCAGCGTAAATGGGTAGGGGGCTTCAAATCGTCCTCGTGATACCAATTCGGAGCCTGCTTT
TTTGTACAAACTTGTTGATAATGGCAATTCAAGGATCTTCACCTAGATCCTTTTAAATTAAAAATGAAGT
TTTAAATCAATCTAAAGTATATATGAGTAAACTTGGTCTGACAGTTACCAATGCTTAATCAGTGAGGCAC
CTATCTCAGCGATCTGTCTATTTCGTTCATCCATAGTTGCCTGACTCCCCGTCGTGTAGATAACTACGAT
ACGGGAGGGCTTACCATCTGGCCCCAGTGCTGCAATGATACCGCGAGAGCCACGCTCACCGGCTCCAGAT
TTATCAGCAATAAACCAGCCAGCCGGAAGGGCCGAGCGCAGAAGTGGTCCTGCAACTTTATCCGCCTCCA
TCCAGTCTATTAATTGTTGCCGGGAAGCTAGAGTAAGTAGTTCGCCAGTTAATAGTTTGCGCAACGTTGT
TGCCATTGCTACAGGCATCGTGGTGTCACGCTCGTCGTTTGGTATGGCTTCATTCAGCTCCGGTTCCCAA
CGATCAAGGCGAGTTACATGATCCCCCATGTTGTGCAAAAAAGCGGTTAGCTCCTTCGGTCCTCCGATCG
TTGTCAGAAGTAAGTTGGCCGCAGTGTTATCACTCATGGTTATGGCAGCACTGCATAATTCTCTTACTGT
CATGCCATCCGTAAGATGCTTTTCTGTGACTGGTGAGTACTCAACCAAGTCATTCTGAGAATAGTGTATG
CGGCGACCGAGTTGCTCTTGCCCGGCGTCAATACGGGATAATACCGCGCCACATAGCAGAACTTTAAAAG
TGCTCATCATTGGAAAACGTTCTTCGGGGCGAAAACTCTCAAGGATCTTACCGCTGTTGAGATCCAGTTC
