>Addgene plasmid #225937 | 10_T7-SP-CD8tm-mScarlet3 | depositor partial sequence | sequence record 442789 | insert
TAATACGACTCACTATAGGGCGAATTGGGTAAAGTGCAAGTTAAAGTGAATCAATTAAAAGTAACCAGCA
ACCAAGTAAATCAACTGCAACTACTGAAATCTGCCAAGAAGTAATTATTGAATACAAGAAGAGAACTCTG
GGCGCCACAACCATGGATATCAGCTATATCTTCGTCATCTGCCTGATGGCCCTGTGCAGCGGCGGCAGCA
GTCTCAGCCAAGTCGAGGGCAAACAGAAATCCGGAAGGGGCCGGGGCTCCATGTGGGGCAAGGGGACCGG
ATTGGACTTCGCCTGTGATATCTACATCTGGGCACCCTTGGCCGGCATCTGCGTGGCCCTTCTGCTGTCC
TTGATCATCACTCTCATCTGCTACCACAGCCGCACGGGCCGCGGTGGTGGCGGAGATAGCACCGAGGCAG
TGATCAAGGAGTTCATGCGGTTCAAGGTGCACATGGAGGGCTCCATGAACGGCCACGAGTTCGAGATCGA
GGGCGAGGGCGAGGGCCGCCCCTACGAGGGCACCCAGACCGCCAAGCTGAGGGTGACCAAGGGTGGCCCC
CTGCCCTTCTCCTGGGACATCCTGTCCCCTCAGTTCATGTACGGCTCCAGGGCCTTCACGAAGCACCCCG
CCGACATCCCCGACTACTGGAAGCAGTCCTTCCCCGAGGGCTTCAAGTGGGAGCGCGTGATGAACTTCGA
GGACGGCGGCGCTGTGTCCGTGGCCCAGGACACCTCCCTGGAGGACGGCACCCTGATCTACAAGGTGAAG
CTCCGCGGCACCAACTTCCCTCCTGACGGCCCCGTAATGCAGAAGAAGACAATGGGCTGGGAAGCATCCA
CCGAGCGGTTGTACCCCGAGGACGTCGTGCTGAAGGGCGACATTAAGATGGCCCTGCGCCTGAAGGACGG
CGGTCGCTACCTGGCGGACTTCAAGACCACCTACAGGGCCAAGAAGCCCGTGCAGATGCCCGGCGCTTTC
AACATCGACCGCAAGTTGGACATCACATCCCACAACGAGGACTACACCGTGGTGGAACAGTACGAACGCT
CCGTGGCCCGCCACTCCACCGGCGGCTCCGGTGGCTCCTAAGCGATCGCTATCGATGTTATAAGTTCTGA
ACCGAGAAAGAGGGGAGAATGTAGAGCCGATAGCTGCCCAATACTGCCACGCCCCCAGCAGCCCAGGCAT
GGAAAATAATACAGAGAAAATCCACACTTATTAGGTGCTACTGTAATTTTTTTTAAATCGCTTAAAATTA
TTCGGCGTTTGCCTAGTGCAAGGCCCATTTATGGACAATTGTTTGCCAAACTCAAAGTTTGCCGGTCGGA
GGAAAAGTTACAACGCCAAAATGTGTTGAAAAATGCAAAAGAAATTATTAAAAACATTAAAAAATTATTA
AATAATCTATGTAATTCTTGAATGTAAACTCTGTGTAAATACTAAAAATGAAAAACAAAATGGAAAGCGT
AGATGGAGAACAGTTGAATCGTTATATATTTAAATTAATATTGCATTTATTTCCAAATTACAGTGGGAGA
AGCGCTGACCGACTTCTTGCAGTGTACTCTCGAAATAAAACCCCTGTCTGTACCACGTAAAACCCCTACT
AAAAATTAGTCTCGCCCGCTGCTCACAGTTAGTTTAGTTCAATTATACGCTACTGTTTAATTTATTAACT
GTACTTATTAATGCGCGTCATGAATAATGATTGACTGTCCCTTATTTTTTTTTTTTGCTAATTTCTGTAT
TAAATTTAATGATTTACCATAAAAATATAAATAAAAATGACGGTCGAGTTGTAAAATTAATAAAAAAAAA
AAACGAATGCTGCGGCCGC
